Addgene plasmid #246943: pUC18T-mini-Tn7T-Gm-CC
Purpose: Plasmid strain containing pUC18T-mini-Tn7T-Gm-CC01 plasmid, which will insert a nonsense spacer version of the synthetic CRISPR-Cas system from P. aeruginosa PA14 into the genome at the att-Tn7 site.
Depositing lab: Tiffany Taylor. Depositing organization: University of Bath. Publication: Phage susceptibility to a minimal, modular synthetic CRISPR-Cas system in Pseudomonas aeruginosa is nutrient dependent. Elliott JFK, Cozens K, Cai Y, Waugh G, Watson BN, Westra E, Taylor TB. Philos Trans R Soc Lond B Biol Sci. 2025 Sep 4;380(1934):20240473. doi: 10.1098/rstb.2024.0473. Epub 2025 Sep 4. PubMed 40904105.
Backbone
  Vector backbone: pUC18T-mini-Tn7T-Gm
  Backbone manufacturer: Herbert Schweizer (Addgene #63121)
  Backbone size w/o insert (bp): 4500
  Total vector size (bp): 13652
  Vector type: Bacterial Expression, Synthetic Biology
Growth in bacteria
  Bacterial resistance: Ampicillin and Gentamicin, 100 & 10 μg/mL
  Growth temperature: 37°C
  Growth strain: DH5alpha
  Copy number: High Copy
Gene/Insert
  Gene/Insert name: Type IF CRISPR-Cas system from Pseudomonas aeruginosa PA14 (alt name: CRISPR-Cas array 2 + native promoter + Cas 1f + Cas3/Cas23f + Csy1/Cas8f + Csy2/Cas5f + Csy3/Cas7f + Csy4/Cas6f)
  Species: Pseudomonas aeruginosa PA14
  Insert size (bp): 8600
  Promoter: Native promoters from PA14
  Cloning method: Restriction Enzyme; 5′ cloning site SpeI (not destroyed); 3′ cloning site ApaI (not destroyed)
  Sequencing primers: 5′ cagagcgcttttgaagctaattc (binds to Tn7 backbone just before SpeI)
Resource information
  A portion of this plasmid was derived from a plasmid made by: CRISPR-Cas insert sequence was synthesised by GeneArt.
Terms and licenses: Academic/Nonprofit Terms; Industry Terms: Not Available to Industry
Depositor comments: Synthetic Type IF CRISPR-Cas system based on the sequence from Pseudomonas aeruginosa PA14 with a minimised version of the CRISPR 2 array containing a non-targeting spacer with BbsI restriction sites for cloning. Native promoter regions were cloned as the intergenic region between the CRISPR components and upstream genes. MluI, NsiI, NotI, NcoI, AscI restriction sites were added to make the system modular.
How to cite: pUC18T-mini-Tn7T-Gm-CC was a gift from Tiffany Taylor (Addgene plasmid # 246943 ; http://n2t.net/addgene:246943 ; RRID:Addgene_246943)
