[The description below was written by a language model from this plasmid's Addgene catalogue record and pLannotate feature annotations shown in this document.]
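Description:
pUC18T-mini-Tn7T-Gm-CC is a mini-Tn7 delivery plasmid of about 13.7 kb, built on the pUC18T-mini-Tn7T-Gm backbone, that places a synthetic Type I-F CRISPR-Cas system from Pseudomonas aeruginosa PA14 into a bacterial chromosome at the att-Tn7 site. It is propagated in E. coli at high copy from a pUC/ColE1-type origin and selected with ampicillin (bla on the backbone) and gentamicin. An incP oriT allows the plasmid to be mobilised by conjugation into a recipient. The record does not describe the source of Tn7 transposase, and no transposase genes are annotated on the plasmid.

The transposable segment lies between the Tn7R and Tn7L ends. It carries lambda t0 and rrnB T1 terminators, followed by the aacC1 gentamicin resistance gene driven by the class 1 integron Pc promoter. This marker is flanked by FRT sites, so FLP recombinase can excise it after integration. Downstream, cloned between SpeI and ApaI, is the roughly 8.6 kb synthesised insert. It begins with a minimised version of CRISPR array 2, annotated as two direct repeats around a single spacer, followed by another rrnB T1 terminator. Next come cas1, cas3 (the Cas2/3 fusion), csy1/cas8f, csy2/cas5f, csy3/cas7f and csy4/cas6f. Expression relies on native PA14 promoters, taken as the intergenic regions upstream of the CRISPR components.

The spacer in this version is a non-targeting "nonsense" sequence containing BbsI sites, so it can be replaced with a chosen targeting spacer. Added MluI, NsiI, NotI, NcoI and AscI sites make the components modular and exchangeable. The construct serves both as a non-targeting version of the system and as a cloning chassis, and the associated work used the synthetic system to study phage susceptibility in P. aeruginosa.
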