Features (pLannotate 1.2.2; 27 found; start..end, strand, type, name):
    137..236     +  misc_feature   bom (fragment): basis of mobility region from pBR322
    242..310     -  CDS            lacZα (fragment): LacZα fragment of β-galactosidase; lacZ fragment
    382..580     -  mobile_element Tn7R (fragment): mini-Tn7 element (right end of the Tn7 transposon) Tn7
    584..608     -  misc_feature   MCS (fragment): pBluescript multiple cloning site
    629..723     +  terminator     lambda t0 terminator: transcription terminator from phage lambda
    733..762     +  CDS            CmR (fragment): chloramphenicol acetyltransferase confers resistance to chloramphenicol
    826..912     +  terminator     rrnB T1 terminator: Escherichia coli rrnB; transcription terminator T1 from the E. coli rrnB gene
    972..1005    +  protein_bind   FRT (minimal): supports FLP-mediated excision but not integration (Turan and Bode, 2011) FLP recombinase from the Saccharomyces cerevisiae 2μ plasmid
   1135..1668    -  CDS            GmR: gentamycin acetyltransferase; aacC1; confers resistance to gentamycin
   1857..1885    -  promoter       Pc promoter: intI1 (promoter lies within the coding sequence); class 1 integron promoter
   1926..1973    +  protein_bind   FRT: FLP-mediated recombination occurs in the 8-bp core sequence TCTAGAAA (Turan and Bode, 2011). FLP recombinase from the Saccharomyces cerevisiae 2μ plasmid
   2295..2322    +  ncRNA          CRISPR-DR4: Accession: RF01317 - CRISPR RNA direct repeat element
   2354..2381    +  ncRNA          CRISPR-DR4: Accession: RF01317 - CRISPR RNA direct repeat element
   2395..2481    +  terminator     rrnB T1 terminator: Escherichia coli rrnB; transcription terminator T1 from the E. coli rrnB gene
   2756..3727    +  CDS            cas1: CAS1_PSEAB - Experimental evidence at protein level: Swiss-Prot protein existence level 1. CRISPR (clustered regularly interspaced short palindromic repeat), is an adaptive immune system that provides protection against mobile genetic elements (viruses, transposable elements and conjugative plasmids). CRISPR clusters contain sequences complementary to antecedent mobile elements and target invading nucleic acids. CRISPR clusters are transcribed and processed into CRISPR RNA (crRNA). Involved in the integration of spacer DNA into the CRISPR cassette (By similarity). Acts as a ss- and dsDNA-speci
   3727..6954    +  CDS            cas3: CAS3_PSEAB - Experimental evidence at protein level: Swiss-Prot protein existence level 1. In this bacteria Y.pestis-subtype CRISPRs do not confer resistance to phage DSM3 or MP22, but instead are required for DMS3- dependent inhibition of biofilm formation and possibly motility. From Pseudomonas aeruginosa (strain UCBPP-PA14).
   7015..8316    +  CDS            csy1: CSY1_PSEAB - Experimental evidence at protein level: Swiss-Prot protein existence level 1. CRISPR (clustered regularly interspaced short palindromic repeat) is an adaptive immune system that provides protection against mobile genetic elements (viruses, transposable elements and conjugative plasmids). CRISPR clusters contain sequences complementary to antecedent mobile elements and target invading nucleic acids. CRISPR clusters are transcribed and processed into CRISPR RNA (crRNA). Cas3 and Cascade participate in CRISPR interference, the third stage of CRISPR immunity (Potential). Involved in c
   8306..9286    +  CDS            csy2: CSY2_PSEAB - Experimental evidence at protein level: Swiss-Prot protein existence level 1. CRISPR (clustered regularly interspaced short palindromic repeat) is an adaptive immune system that provides protection against mobile genetic elements (viruses, transposable elements and conjugative plasmids). CRISPR clusters contain sequences complementary to antecedent mobile elements and target invading nucleic acids. CRISPR clusters are transcribed and processed into CRISPR RNA (crRNA). Cas3 and Cascade participate in CRISPR interference, the third stage of CRISPR immunity (Potential). Absolutely re
   9300..10325   +  CDS            csy3: CSY3_PSEAB - Also known as csy1-3. Experimental evidence at protein level: Swiss-Prot protein existence level 1. CRISPR (clustered regularly interspaced short palindromic repeat) is an adaptive immune system that provides protection against mobile genetic elements (viruses, transposable elements and conjugative plasmids). CRISPR clusters contain sequences complementary to antecedent mobile elements and target invading nucleic acids. CRISPR clusters are transcribed and processed into CRISPR RNA (crRNA). Cas3 and Cascade participate in CRISPR interference, the third stage of CRISPR immunity (Pot
  10332..10892   +  CDS            cas6f: CAS6_PSEAB - Also known as csy4. Experimental evidence at protein level: Swiss-Prot protein existence level 1. CRISPR (clustered regularly interspaced short palindromic repeat) is an adaptive immune system that provides protection against mobile genetic elements (viruses, transposable elements and conjugative plasmids). CRISPR clusters contain sequences complementary to antecedent mobile elements and target invading nucleic acids. CRISPR clusters are transcribed and processed into CRISPR RNA (crRNA). Processes pre-crRNA into individual crRNA units. Absolutely required for crRNA production or s
  11170..11335   -  mobile_element Tn7L: mini-Tn7 element (left end of the Tn7 transposon) Tn7
  11368..11422   -  CDS            lacI (fragment): lac repressor; lacI; The lac repressor binds to the lac operator to inhibit transcription in E. coli. This inhibition can be relieved by adding lactose or isopropyl-β-D-thiogalactopyranoside (IPTG).
  11494..11602   -  oriT           oriT: incP origin of transfer
  11834..12422   -  rep_origin     ori: high-copy-number ColE1/pMB1/pBR322/pUC origin of replication
  12593..13453   -  CDS            AmpR: β-lactamase; bla; confers resistance to ampicillin, carbenicillin, and related antibiotics
  13454..13558   -  promoter       AmpR promoter: bla
  13653..35      +  CDS            rop (fragment) (across the origin): Rop protein, which maintains plasmids at low copy number; rop
>Addgene plasmid #246943 | pUC18T-mini-Tn7T-Gm-CC | addgene full sequence | sequence record 499177 | Addgene NGS Result
TCGCGCGTTTCGGTGACGACGGTGAAAACCTCTGACACATGCAGCTCCCGGAGACGGTCACAGCTTGTCT
GTAAGCGGATGCCGGGAGCAGACAAGCCCGTCAGGGCGCGTCAGCGGGTGTTGGCGGGTGTCGGGGCTGG
CTTAACTATGCGGCATCAGAGCAGATTGTACTGAGAGTGCACCATATGCGGTGTGAAATACCGCACAGAT
GCGTAAGGAGAAAATACCGCATCAGGCGCCATTCGCCATTCAGGCTGCGCAACTGTTGGGAAGGGCGATC
GGTGCGGGCCTCTTCGCTATTACGCCAGCTAGAGGACCAGCCGCGTAACCTGGCAAAATCGGTTACGGTT
GAGTAATAAATGGATGCCCTGCGTAAGCAGGTGTGGGCGGACAATAAAGTCTTAAACTGAACAAAATAGA
TCTAAACTATGACAATAAAGTCTTAAACTAGACAGAATAGTTGTAAACTGAAATCAGTCCAGTTATGCTG
TGAAAAAGCATACTGGACTTTTGTTATGGCTAAAGCAAACTCTTCATTTTCTGAAGTGCAAATTGCCCGT
CGTATTAAAGAGGGGCGTGGGGTTCGAGGTCGACGGTATCGATAAGCTAGCTTAATTAGCTGAGCTTGGA
CTCCTGTTGATAGATCCAGTAATGACCTCAGAACTCCATCTGGATTTGTTCAGAACGCTCGGTTGCCGCC
GGGCGTTTTTTATTGGTGAGAATCCAAGCTAGACTGCGATGAGTGGCAGGGCGGGGCGTAATTTTTTTAA
GGCAGTTATTGGTGCCCTTAAACGCCTGGGGTAATGACTCTCTAGCTTGAGGCATCAAATAAAACGAAAG
GCTCAGTCGAAAGACTGGGCCTTTCGTTTTATCTGTTGTTTGTCGGTGAACGCTCTCCTGAGTAGGACAA
ATCCGCCGCTAGGAGCTTGCGGCCCGGACGATCGAATTGGGGATCTTGAAGTACCTATTCCGAAGTTCCT
ATTCTCTAGAAAGTATAGGAACTTCAGAGCGCTTTTGAAGCTGATGTGCTTAAAAACTTACTCAATGGAA
TTCTAGATCGAATTGGCCGCGGCGTTGTGACAATTTACCGAACAACTCCGCGGCCGGGAAGCCGATCTCG
GCTTGAACGAATTGTTAGGTGGCGGTACTTGGGTCGATATCAAAGTGCATCACTTCTTCCCGTATGCCCA
ACTTTGTATAGAGAGCCACTGCGGGATCGTCACCGTAATCTGCTTGCACGTAGATCACATAAGCACCAAG
CGCGTTGGCCTCATGCTTGAGGAGATTGATGAGCGCGGTGGCAATGCCCTGCCTCCGGTGCTCGCCGGAG
ACTGCGAGATCATAGATATAGATCTCACTACGCGGCTGCTCAAACTTGGGCAGAACGTAAGCCGCGAGAG
CGCCAACAACCGCTTCTTGGTCGAAGGCAGCAAGCGCGATGAATGTCTTACTACGGAGCAAGTTCCCGAG
GTAATCGGAGTCCGGCTGATGTTGGGAGTAGGTGGCTACGTCTCCGAACTCACGACCGAAAAGATCAAGA
GCAGCCCGCATGGATTTGACTTGGTCAGGGCCGAGCCTACATGTGCGAATGATGCCCATACTTGAGCCAC
CTAACTTTGTTTTAGGGCGACTGCCCTGCTGCGTAACATCGTTGCTGCTGCGTAACATCGTTGCTGCTCC
ATAACATCAAACATCGACCCACGGCGTAACGCGCTTGCTGCTTGGATGCCCGAGGCATAGACTGTACAAA
AAAACAGTCATAACAAGCCATGAAAACCGCCACTGCGCCGTTACCACCGCTGCGTTCGGTCAAGGTTCTG
GACCAGTTGCGTGAGCGCATACGCTACTTGCATTACAGTTTACGAACCGAACAGGCTTATGTCAATTCGA
TCCATTGCTGTTGACAAAGGGAATCAGGGGATCTTGAAGTTCCTATTCCGAAGTTCCTATTCTCTAGAAA
GTATAGGAACTTCAGAGCGCTTTTGAAGCTAATTCGATCATGCATGAGCTCACTAGTGCCTGTAGCGCCG
CTCCCTGGCGCGACGCCCCCGGCCTGGCCGGGGGCTTTGCGGCATCGCCCATCAAAAGACCTTTCGCGCC
CGAACGGCACGGTTGATCGCCGTCCCGGTCCTCGCGAAACGGCCGCCAATTGCCCGAAGCTTCCGACCCT
TTTTTCGGACGATTTCTTACGCCCTTATAAATCAGCAAGTTACGAGACCTCGAAAAAAGAGGGTTTCTGG
CGGGAAAAACTCGGTATTTCTTTTTCCTTCAAATGGTTATAGGTTTTCGGAGCTAGTTCACTGCCGTGTA
GGCAGCTAAGAAAGTCTTCAGTTCACGCGTAGCTCAAAGAAGACGTTCACTGCCGTGTAGGCAGCTAAGA
AAATGCATAGGCATCAAATAAAACGAAAGGCTCAGTCGAAAGACTGGGCCTTTCGTTTTATCTGTTGTTT
GTCGGTGAACGCTCTCCTGAGTAGGACAAATATGCATGCGGCCGCCTCGAACCCACCTCGGCCACAACAG
CCGCCGGGTTCGCTGCCGTCTAGGCAGAACCACCCTCCCCATCCCACTACCAAACATCCGAATATAAAGT
TCCTACCCCGCCCGCCAGCCTCGCCCGTCCACGACAATGTGCCTCGCTTGGAAGCTCACGCTCCTCACAC
AGACGAAAACGGGGTAGCGGCAATCGGCCATATCCGCTAAACAGTTGCCTTGGCGCAGAATTCGATAGAT
CCGATAGGGACAGGCCACGGTCACCATGGACGACATTTCTCCCAGCGAACTCAAGACGATCCTTCACTCC
AAGCGTGCCAACCTGTACTACCTGCAACACTGCCGGGTACTGGTCAACGGCGGGCGGGTCGAGTACGTCA
CCGACGAAGGCCGGCATTCGCACTACTGGAACATCCCCATCGCCAACACCACCAGCCTGTTGCTGGGCAC
CGGTACCTCCATTACCCAGGCAGCCATGCGCGAACTGGCCAGGGCCGGGGTATTGGTAGGCTTCTGCGGC
GGCGGCGGAACGCCGCTGTTCAGCGCCAACGAAGTGGACGTCGAGGTGTCCTGGCTGACGCCGCAGAGCG
AATACCGCCCCACCGAATACCTGCAGCGCTGGGTCGGCTTCTGGTTCGATGAGGAAAAACGCCTGGTGGC
CGCCCGGCACTTCCAGCGAGCCAGGCTGGAGCGGATTCGCCACAGTTGGCTGGAGGACCGCGTATTGCGC
GACGCCGGCTTCGCCGTCGATGCCACCGCACTGGCAGTTGCCGTGGAAGATTCCGCCCGAGCGTTGGAGC
AGGCTCCCAATCATGAGCATCTACTGACCGAAGAAGCGCGCCTGAGCAAGCGCCTGTTCAAGCTCGCAGC
CCAGGCCACCCGCTACGGCGAGTTCGTCCGCGCCAAGCGCGGCAGCGGCGGCGACCCGGCCAACCGCTTC
CTCGACCACGGCAACTACCTGGCCTACGGCCTCGCGGCGACCGCCACCTGGGTGCTGGGCATTCCCCACG
GACTGGCGGTGCTACACGGCAAGACCCGGCGCGGAGGCCTGGTGTTCGATGTGGCGGACCTGATCAAGGA
CTCGCTGATCCTGCCGCAGGCATTTCTTTCCGCCATGCGCGGCGACGAGGAACAGGACTTCCGCCAGGCC
TGCCTGGACAACCTGAGCCGCGCACAGGCCCTGGACTTCATGATCGACACGCTGAAAGACGTGGCGCAGC
GGAGCACGGTGTCCGCATGAACATCCTGCTGGTGTCGCAATGCGAAAAGCGCGCCCTGAGCGAAACCCGC
CGCATTCTCGACCAGTTCGCCGAGCGCCGCGGCGAACGGACCTGGCAAACGCCCATCACTCAAGCCGGAC
TGGATACCCTGCGACGCCTGCTGAAGAAAAGCGCACGGCGCAACACCGCCGTAGCCTGTCACTGGATCCG
GGGCCGCGACCACAGCGAACTGCTGTGGATCGTCGGTGATGCCAGCCGCTTCAACGCCCAGGGTGCGGTG
CCGACCAACAGGACCTGCCGCGACATCCTGCGCAAGGAGGACGAGAACGACTGGCACAGCGCCGAGGACA
TCCGCCTGCTGACGGTGATGGCAGCGCTGTTCCACGATATCGGCAAGGCCAGCCAGGCCTTCCAGGCCAA
ACTGCGGAACCGCGGCAAACCGATGGCCGATGCCTATCGTCACGAATGGGTATCACTGCGCCTGTTCGAA
GCCTTCGTTGGCCCAGGCAGCAGCGACGAGGACTGGCTGAGGCGCCTGGCGGACAAGCGAGAGACGGGCG
ATGCCTGGCTGTCGCAACTGGCCAGGGACGACCGGCAATCCGCGCCACCCGGCCCGTTCCAGAAAAGCCG
GCTACCGCCGCTCGCCCAGGCGGTCGGCTGGTTGATCGTCAGCCATCATCGCCTGCCCAACGGGGACCAT
CGCGGCAGCGCCTCGCTGGCACGCTTGCCGGCCCCCATCCAGAGCCAATGGTGCGGCGCACGCGACGCAG
ACGCAAAAGAAAAGGCCGCCTGCTGGCAGTTCCCCCACGGCCTGCCCTTCGCCAGCGCCCATTGGCGCGC
GAGGACAGCGCTATGCGCGCAGAGCATGCTCGAGCGTCCCGGCCTGCTGGCTCGGGGACCGGCCTTGTTG
CATGATTCCTACGTCATGCACGTGTCCCGACTGATCCTGATGCTCGCGGACCACCACTATTCCAGTCTCC
CTGCCGACTCCCGGCTGGGCGACCCGAACTTCCCCTTGCACGCCAACACCGACCGGGACAGCGGCAAACT
AAAGCAGCGCCTGGACGAACACCTGCTCGGCGTCGCCCTGCACAGTCGCAAGCTCGCCGGCACCCTGCCA
CGCCTGGAGCGACAACTACCGCGCCTTGCCCGGCACAAGGGCTTCACCCGCCGGGTCGAGCAGCCGCGCT
TCCGCTGGCAGGACAAGGCCTACGACTGCGCGATGGCCTGCCGCGAGCAGGCTATGGAGCATGGATTCTT
CGGCCTCAACCTGGCGTCGACCGGTTGCGGTAAGACCCTCGCCAACGGCCGTATCCTGTATGCGCTGGCC
GATCCGCAACGCGGCGCGCGTTTCAGCATCGCTCTCGGCCTGCGCAGCTTGACCCTGCAAACCGGGCAGG
CCTACCGCGAGCGGCTCGGCCTGGGCGACGACGACCTCGCTATCCTGGTCGGCGGCAGCGCCGCCCGCGA
ACTGTTCGAAAAGCAGCAGGAGCGCCTGGAGCGCAGCGGTAGCGAGTCAGCCCAGGAGCTGCTGGCGGAA
AACAGCCATGTACACTTCGCCGGCACGCTCGAGGACGGCCCTCTACGCGAGTGGCTCGGCAGGAACAGCG
CGGGAAACCGCCTACTCCAGGCGCCCATCCTGGCCTGCACCATCGACCACCTGATGCCCGCCAGCGAAAG
CCTGCGCGGCGGACACCAGATAGCGCCACTGCTCCGCCTGATGACTTCCGACCTGGTGCTCGACGAGGTC
GACGACTTCGATATCGACGACCTGCCCGCCCTGTCGCGGCTGGTGCACTGGGCCGGCCTGTTCGGCAGCC
GCGTGCTGCTCTCCTCCGCGACCCTGCCGCCGGCCTTGGTGCAGGGCCTGTTCGAGGCCTATCGCAGCGG
CCGGGAAATCTTCCAGCGCCATCGTGGCGCTCCCGGACGCGCTACGGAAATCCGCTGTGCCTGGTTCGAC
GAGTTCTCCAGCCAATCCAGCGCCCACGGCGCCGTAACCTCCTTCAGCGAAGCGCATGCGACCTTCGTCG
CCCAGCGTCTGGCGAAGCTCGAGCAACTGCCGCCACGTCGCCAGGCGCAGCTATGCACCGTGCATGCCGC
TGGCGAGGCCCGTCCCGCGCTGTGCCGCGAGTTGGCCGGGCAGATGAATACCTGGATGGCTGACCTGCAT
CGCTGCCATCACACCGAACACCAAGGACGTCGCATCAGTTTCGGCCTGCTACGGCTGGCCAACATCGAAC
CCCTGATCGAACTGGCCCAGGCCATCCTCGCCCAGGGTGCGCCCGAGGGGTTGCATGTCCATCTGTGTGT
CTACCATTCGCGGCATCCCCTTCTGGTCCGCTCGGCCATCGAGCGACAACTCGATGAACTGCTGAAGCGT
TCGGACGACGACGCCGCCGCGCTGTTCGCTCGTCCGACGCTGGCCAAGGCGCTCCAGGCCAGCACGGAGC
GGGATCATCTGTTCGTCGTACTCGCCTCGCCGGTGGCGGAGGTCGGTCGCGACCACGATTACGACTGGGC
CATCGTCGAACCCTCCTCCATGCGCTCGATCATCCAGTTGGCCGGGCGAATCCGCCGCCATCGCTCCGGC
TTCAGCGGCGAGGCCAACCTATACCTGCTATCGCGCAATATCCGCTCGCTGGAAGGGCAGAATCCGGCGT
TCCAGCGGCCCGGCTTCGAGACCCCCGACTTCCCTCTTGACAGCCACGACCTGCACGACCTGCTCGACCC
CGCCCTACTCGCCCGCATCGACGCCAGCCCACGAATCGTCGAACCGTTCCCACTGTTCCCACGCAGCCGG
TTGGTCGACCTGGAACACCGACGCCTGCGCGCGCTGATGCTTGCCGACGACCCACCGTCGTCCCTGCTCG
GCGTACCGCTCTGGTGGCAAACCCCGGCATCGCTCAGCGGCGCCCTGCAAACCAGCCAACCATTTCGCGC
AGGCGCCAAGGAGCGATGCTACGCCCTGCTGCCGGACGAGGACGACGAGGAGCGCTTGCATTTCAGCCGC
TACGAAGAAGGGACCTGGAGCAACCAGGACAACCTGTTGCGCAACCTCGACCTCACCTATGGCCCGCGCA
TCCAGACATGGGGCACGGTCAACTATCGGGAGGAGCTAGTCGCAATGGCCGGCCGCGAGGACCTCGACCT
GCGTCAATGCGCCATGCGCTACGGCGAGGTGAGATTGCGAGAAAACACCCAGGGATGGAGCTACCACCCT
TATTTGGGGTTCAAGAAATACAACTGAGGAGCACAGCTTTCGAATGCGAGCACTCGTCAATGACAATCGA
CCAAGGAGGCATGGATGACCTCTCCCCTCCCAACGCCTACGTGGCAGGAGCTTCGCCAGTTCATCGAATC
CTTCATCCAGGAGCGCCTCCAGGGCAAGCTGGACAAACTCCAACCCGACGAGGACGACAAGCGCCAGACA
TTGCTGGCCACCCACCGGCGGGAGGCCTGGCTGGCCGATGCCGCCCGGCGGGTTGGCCAGTTGCAGTTGG
TGACCCACACGCTCAAGCCGATCCATCCCGACGCCCGCGGCAGCAACCTGCACAGCCTGCCGCAAGCACC
CGGCCAACCGGGCCTCGCCGGTTCCCATGAGCTAGGTGACAGGCTGGTCAGCGATGTGGTGGGCAATGCC
GCGGCGCTGGACGTATTCAAGTTTCTCAGTCTCCAGTATCAGGGTAAAAATCTTCTGAACTGGCTGACAG
AGGACAGTGCCGAGGCATTACAGGCGCTGTCCGATAACGCCGAACAGGCTCGCGAATGGCGGCAAGCGTT
CATCGGCATCACGACCGTCAAAGGCGCTCCCGCGTCCCACAGCCTGGCCAAGCAGTTGTACTTTCCCCTG
CCCGGTTCCGGCTACCACCTGCTAGCACCGCTGTTTCCCACCAGTCTGGTGCATCACGTCCACGCTCTGC
TCCGCGAAGCGCGCTTCGGCGACGCGGCCAAGGCGGCACGCGAAGCGCGCAGCCGCCAGGAGTCATGGCC
CCACGGATTCAGCGAGTACCCCAACCTGGCGATCCAGAAGTTCGGCGGTACCAAGCCGCAGAACATCAGT
CAGTTGAACAACGAGCGCCGTGGCGAGAACTGGTTGCTGCCATCGCTTCCGCCGAACTGGCAAAGGCAGA
ATGTAAACGCGCCGATGCGGCACTCTTCGGTGTTCGAGCATGACTTCGGAAGAACTCCTGAAGTATCCCG
CCTAACCCGTACCCTGCAGCGTTTTCTTGCCAAGACAGTCCATAACAACCTCGCCATCCGCCAGCGGCGT
GCCCAATTGGTGGCGCAAATCTGCGACGAAGCCCTGCAATACGCCGCCCGTCTGCGCGAACTGGAGCCCG
GCTGGAGCGCAACCCCCGGGTGCCAACTGCATGACGCGGAGCAGCTCTGGCTCGATCCGTTGCGCGCACA
GACCGATGAGACGTTCTTGCAGCGCCGACTACGAGGTGACTGGCCTGCCGAGGTCGGAAATCGCTTCGCC
AACTGGCTGAACCGGGCGGTCAGCAGCGACAGTCAGATACTGGGTAGCCCGGAAGCCGCCCAATGGAGCC
AGGAGCTGAGCAAGGAACTGACGATGTTCAAGGAGATACTCGAAGATGAGCGTGACTGATCCCGAGGCGC
TGCTGTTGCTGCCACGCCTGTCCATCCAGAACGCCAACGCCATTTCCAGCCCCTTGACCTGGGGTTTCCC
TTCGCCCGGCGCTTTCACCGGATTCGTCCATGCCTTGCAGCGTCGAGTCGGAATCTCCCTCGATATCGAA
CTGGACGGTGTCGGCATCGTCTGTCACCGCTTCGAAGCGCAGATATCGCAACCGGCCGGCAAGCGCACCA
AGGTGTTCAACCTGACCCGCAATCCGCTGAACCGCGACGGCTCCACCGCAGCCATCGTCGAAGAAGGTCG
CGCCCATCTGGAGGTCAGTCTGCTGCTCGGAGTGCATGGCGATGGTCTGGACGATCACCCCGCACAGGAA
ATCGCCAGGCAGGTACAGGAGCAGGCTGGCGCCATGCGCCTCGCCGGTGGCAGCATCCTGCCCTGGTGCA
ATGAGCGCTTCCCGGCTCCGAACGCCGAACTGCTGATGCTGGGTGGCAGCGACGAACAGCGGCGCAAGAA
CCAGCGCCGGCTTACCCGCCGCCTGCTCCCCGGCTTCGCCCTGGTGAGTCGCGAGGCGTTGTTGCAACAA
CATCTGGAAACCTTGCGCACCACGCTCCCCGAAGCCACCACGCTCGATGCACTGCTCGATCTTTGTCGAA
TCAACTTCGAGCCTCCTGCAACCTCGTCCGAAGAAGAAGCATCGCCGCCCGATGCAGCCTGGCAAGTGCG
CGACAAGCCCGGCTGGCTGGTGCCGATCCCGGCTGGCTACAACGCCCTGTCACCCCTGTACCTCCCCGGC
GAAGTGCGAAATGCCCGTGATAGAGAAACACCGCTGCGCTTCGTCGAAAACCTCTTCGGTCTGGGCGAAT
GGCTCAGCCCCCATCGCGTCGCCGCGTTATCGGACCTGCTTTGGTATCACCACGCCGAGCCTGACAAAGG
GCTCTACCGCTGGAGCACACCCCGTTTCGTCGAACACGCCATCGCATAAGGAAATCAGCATGTCCAAGCC
AATACTGAGCACCGCTTCCGTCCTCGCCTTCGAACGTAAGCTCGACCCTTCCGACGCCCTTATGAGCGCT
GGCGCCTGGGCGCAACGCGACGCCTCGCAGGAATGGCCGGCCGTGACCGTGCGCGAGAAGTCCGTACGCG
GCACCATCTCCAACCGCCTCAAGACCAAGGACCGTGACCCGGCCAAGCTGGACGCCTCGATCCAGTCGCC
CAACCTGCAGACGGTGGACGTGGCCAACCTGCCGAGCGACGCCGACACCCTCAAGGTCCGCTTCACCCTC
CGTGTGCTCGGCGGCGCCGGAACACCGTCTGCCTGCAACGACGCGGCCTACCGTGACAAGCTGCTGCAAA
CGGTCGCCACCTACGTGAACGATCAGGGCTTCGCCGAGCTGGCTCGTCGTTATGCGCACAACCTGGCCAA
CGCCCGCTTCCTGTGGCGCAACCGGGTGGGCGCGGAAGCGGTGGAAGTCCGTATCAACCATATCCGCCAG
GGCGAGGTGGCTCGCGCCTGGCGCTTCGACGCCCTGGCCATCGGCTTGCGCGACTTCAAGGCCGACGCCG
AACTGGACGCGCTCGCCGAACTGATCGCCAGCGGTCTCTCAGGCAGTGGGCATGTCCTGCTCGAAGTGGT
CGCCTTCGCCCGTATCGGCGACGGCCAGGAAGTGTTCCCCTCCCAGGAACTGATCCTCGACAAAGGCGAC
AAGAAAGGCCAGAAGAGCAAGACCCTGTACAGCGTACGCGATGCCGCGGCCATCCACTCGCAGAAGATCG
GCAATGCCCTGCGCACCATCGATACGTGGTATCCCGACGAAGATGGCCTCGGCCCCATCGCCGTGGAGCC
CTACGGCTCCGTCACATCCCAGGGCAAAGCCTATCGCCAGCCCAAGCAGAAGCTGGACTTCTATACGCTG
CTCGACAACTGGGTACTGCGCGACGAGGCGCCCGCCGTGGAGCAACAGCATTATGTGATCGCCAACCTGA
TCCGTGGCGGCGTGTTCGGTGAAGCCGAAGAGAAGTAAGACATGGACCACTACCTCGACATTCGCTTGCG
ACCGGACCCGGAATTTCCCCCGGCGCAACTCATGAGCGTGCTCTTCGGCAAGCTCCACCAGGCCCTGGTG
GCACAGGGCGGGGACAGGATCGGCGTGAGCTTCCCCGACCTCGACGAAAGCCGCTCCCGGCTGGGCGAGC
GCCTGCGCATTCATGCCTCGGCGGACGACCTTCGTGCCCTGCTCGCCCGGCCCTGGCTGGAAGGGTTGCG
GGACCATCTGCAATTCGGAGAACCGGCAGTCGTGCCTCACCCCACACCGTACCGTCAGGTCAGTCGGGTT
CAGGCGAAAAGCAATCCGGAACGCCTGCGGCGGCGGCTCATGCGCCGGCACGATCTGAGTGAGGAGGAGG
CTCGGAAACGCATTCCCGATACGGTCGCGAGAGCCTTGGACCTGCCCTTCGTCACGCTACGCAGCCAGAG
CACCGGACAGCACTTCCGTCTCTTCATCCGCCACGGGCCGTTGCAGGTGACGGCAGAGGAAGGAGGATTC
ACCTGTTACGGGTTGAGCAAAGGAGGTTTCGTTCCCTGGTTCTGAAGAACCCCGTCAGCGCCTTATCGGC
ATGTCCGCAACGAAGTCCCAAGGAAAGGGACTTCGTTTCGACTGGTGACCCCGGCCGACAGCGAACCGCA
TCAATCGATACTTCAGGGCTGCTGGCCGTTTCTTGACGACCTATGTGGCAGTGAAATCGCCCGAAGCCCG
CTTATGAACTTCGGGACATTTTTTAGCTGCCTATGCCTATACGGCAGTGAAGGCGTCAGCTTACAACTGG
CTCGGCGGGGCCCGGTACCTCGCGAAGGCCTTGCAGGCCAACCAGATAAGTGAAATCTAGTTCCAAACTA
TTTTGTCATTTTTAATTTTCGTATTAGCTTACGACGCTACACCCAGTTCCCATCTATTTTGTCACTCTTC
CCTAAATAATCCTTAAAAACTCCATTTCCACCCCTCCCAGTTCCCAACTATTTTGTCCGCCCACAGCGGG
GCATTTTTCTTCCTGTTATGTTTGGGCGCTGCATTAATGAATCGGCCAACGCGCGGGGAGAGGCGGTTTG
CGTATTGGGCGCTCTTCCGCTTCCTCGCTCACTGACCCGCTGCGCTCGGTCGTTCGGCTGCGGCGAGCGG
TATCAGAGCTTATCGGCCAGCCTCGCAGAGCAGGATTCCCGTTGAGCACCGCCAGGTGCGAATAAGGGAC
AGTGAAGAAGGAACACCCGCTCGCGGGTGGGCCTACTTCACCTATCCTGCCCGGCTGACGCCGTTGGATA
CACCAAGGAAAGTCTACACGAACCCTTTGGCAAAATCCTGTATATCGTGCGAAAAAGGATGGATATACCG
AAAAAATCGCTATAATGACCCCGAAGCAGGGTTATGCAGCGGAAAGTATACCTTAAGGAATCCCCTGATA
ACGCAGGAAAGAACATGTGAGCAAAAGGCCAGCAAAAGGCCAGGAACCGTAAAAAGGCCGCGTTGCTGGC
GTTTTTCCATAGGCTCCGCCCCCCTGACGAGCATCACAAAAATCGACGCTCGAGTCAGAGGTGGCGAAAC
CCGACAGGACTATAAAGATACCAGGCGTTTCCCCCTGGAAGCTCCCTCGTGCGCTCTCCTGTTCCGACCC
TGCCGCTTACCGGATACCTGTCCGCCTTTCTCCCTTCGGGAAGCGTGGCGCTTTCTCATAGCTCACGCTG
TAGGTATCTCAGTTCGGTGTAGGTCGTTCGCTCCAAGCTGGGCTGTGTGCACGAACCCCCCGTTCAGCCC
GACCGCTGCGCCTTATCCGGTAACTATCGTCTTGAGTCCAACCCGGTAAGACACGACTTATCGCCACTGG
CAGCAGCCACTGGTAACAGGATTAGCAGAGCGAGGTATGTAGGCGGTGCTACAGAGTTCTTGAAGTGGTG
GCCTAACTACGGCTACACTAGAAGAACAGTATTTGGTATCTGCGCTCTGCTGAAGCCAGTTACCTTCGGA
AAAAGAGTTGGTAGCTCTTGATCCGGCAAACAAACCACCGCTGGTAGCGGTGGTTTTTTTGTTTGCAAGC
AGCAGATTACGCGCAGAAAAAAAGGATCTCAAGAAGATCCTTTGATCTTTTCTACGGGGTCTGACGCTCA
GTGGAACGAAAACTCACGTTAAGGGATTTTGGTCATGAGATTATCAAAAAGGATCTTCACCTAGATCCTT
TTAAATTAAAAATGAAGTTTTAAATCAATCTAAAGTATATATGAGTAAACTTGGTCTGACAGTTACCAAT
GCTTAATCAGTGAGGCACCTATCTCAGCGATCTGTCTATTTCGTTCATCCATAGTTGCCTGACTCCCCGT
CGTGTAGATAACTACGATACGGGAGGGCTTACCATCTGGCCCCAGTGCTGCAATGATACCGCGAGACCCA
CGCTCACCGGCTCCAGATTTATCAGCAATAAACCAGCCAGCCGGAAGGGCCGAGCGCAGAAGTGGTCCTG
CAACTTTATCCGCCTCCATCCAGTCTATTAATTGTTGCCGGGAAGCTAGAGTAAGTAGTTCGCCAGTTAA
TAGTTTGCGCAACGTTGTTGCCATTGCTACAGGCATCGTGGTGTCACGCTCGTCGTTTGGTATGGCTTCA
TTCAGCTCCGGTTCCCAACGATCAAGGCGAGTTACATGATCCCCCATGTTGTGCAAAAAAGCGGTTAGCT
CCTTCGGTCCTCCGATCGTTGTCAGAAGTAAGTTGGCCGCAGTGTTATCACTCATGGTTATGGCAGCACT
GCATAATTCTCTTACTGTCATGCCATCCGTAAGATGCTTTTCTGTGACTGGTGAGTACTCAACCAAGTCA
TTCTGAGAATAGTGTATGCGGCGACCGAGTTGCTCTTGCCCGGCGTCAATACGGGATAATACCGCGCCAC
ATAGCAGAACTTTAAAAGTGCTCATCATTGGAAAACGTTCTTCGGGGCGAAAACTCTCAAGGATCTTACC
GCTGTTGAGATCCAGTTCGATGTAACCCACTCGTGCACCCAACTGATCTTCAGCATCTTTTACTTTCACC
AGCGTTTCTGGGTGAGCAAAAACAGGAAGGCAAAATGCCGCAAAAAAGGGAATAAGGGCGACACGGAAAT
GTTGAATACTCATACTCTTCCTTTTTCAATATTATTGAAGCATTTATCAGGGTTATTGTCTCATGAGCGG
ATACATATTTGAATGTATTTAGAAAAATAAACAAATAGGGGTTCCGCGCACATTTCCCCGAAAAGTGCCA
CCTGACGTCTAAGAAACCATTATTATCATGACATTAACCTATAAAAATAGGCGTATCACGAGGCCCTTTC
GTC
